>Addgene plasmid #129573 | pcDNA3 TFAM-mScarlet | addgene full sequence | sequence record 255004 | Addgene NGS Result
GACATTGATTATTGACTAGTTATTAATAGTAATCAATTACGGGGTCATTAGTTCATAGCCCATATATGGA
GTTCCGCGTTACATAACTTACGGTAAATGGCCCGCCTGGCTGACCGCCCAACGACCCCCGCCCATTGACG
TCAATAATGACGTATGTTCCCATAGTAACGCCAATAGGGACTTTCCATTGACGTCAATGGGTGGAGTATT
TACGGTAAACTGCCCACTTGGCAGTACATCAAGTGTATCATATGCCAAGTACGCCCCCTATTGACGTCAA
TGACGGTAAATGGCCCGCCTGGCATTATGCCCAGTACATGACCTTATGGGACTTTCCTACTTGGCAGTAC
ATCTACGTATTAGTCATCGCTATTACCATGGTGATGCGGTTTTGGCAGTACATCAATGGGCGTGGATAGC
GGTTTGACTCACGGGGATTTCCAAGTCTCCACCCCATTGACGTCAATGGGAGTTTGTTTTGGCACCAAAA
TCAACGGGACTTTCCAAAATGTCGTAACAACTCCGCCCCATTGACGCAAATGGGCGGTAGGCGTGTACGG
TGGGAGGTCTATATAAGCAGAGCTCTCTGGCTAACTAGAGAACCCACTGCTTACTGGCTTATCGAAATTA
ATACGACTCACTATAGGGAGACCCAAGCTTGGTACCGAGCTCGGATCCATGGCGTTTCTCCGAAGCATGT
GGGGCGTGCTGAGTGCCCTGGGAAGGTCTGGAGCAGAGCTGTGCACCGGCTGTGGAAGTCGACTGCGCTC
CCCCTTCAGTTTTGTGTATTTACCGAGGTGGTTTTCATCTGTCTTGGCAAGTTGTCCAAAGAAACCTGTA
AGTTCTTACCTTCGATTTTCTAAAGAACAACTACCCATATTTAAAGCTCAGAACCCAGATGCAAAAACTA
CAGAACTAATTAGAAGAATTGCCCAGCGTTGGAGGGAACTTCCTGATTCAAAGAAAAAAATATATCAAGA
TGCTTATAGGGCGGAGTGGCAGGTATATAAAGAAGAGATAAGCAGATTTAAAGAACAGCTAACTCCAAGT
CAGATTATGTCTTTGGAAAAAGAAATCATGGACAAACATTTAAAAAGGAAAGCTATGACAAAAAAAAAAG
AGTTAACACTGCTTGGAAAACCAAAAAGACCTCGTTCAGCTTATAACGTTTATGTAGCTGAAAGATTCCA
AGAAGCTAAGGGTGATTCACCGCAGGAAAAGCTGAAGACTGTAAAGGAAAACTGGAAAAATCTGTCTGAC
TCTGAAAAGGAATTATATATTCAGCATGCTAAAGAGGACGAAACTCGTTATCATAATGAAATGAAGTCTT
GGGAAGAACAAATGATTGAAGTTGGACGAAAGGATCTTCTACGTCGCACAATAAAGAAACAACGAAAATA
TGGTGCTGAGGAGTGTGGTGGTGGTGGTTCTGTGAGCAAGGGCGAGGCAGTGATCAAGGAGTTCATGCGG
TTCAAGGTGCACATGGAGGGCTCCATGAACGGCCACGAGTTCGAGATCGAGGGCGAGGGCGAGGGCCGCC
CCTACGAGGGCACCCAGACCGCCAAGCTGAAGGTGACCAAGGGTGGCCCCCTGCCCTTCTCCTGGGACAT
CCTGTCCCCTCAGTTCATGTACGGCTCCAGGGCCTTCATCAAGCACCCCGCCGACATCCCCGACTACTAT
AAGCAGTCCTTCCCCGAGGGCTTCAAGTGGGAGCGCGTGATGAACTTCGAGGACGGCGGCGCCGTGACCG
TGACCCAGGACACCTCCCTGGAGGACGGCACCCTGATCTACAAGGTGAAGCTCCGCGGCACCAACTTCCC
TCCTGACGGCCCCGTAATGCAGAAGAAGACAATGGGCTGGGAAGCGTCCACCGAGCGGTTGTACCCCGAG
GACGGCGTGCTGAAGGGCGACATTAAGATGGCCCTGCGCCTGAAGGACGGCGGCCGCTACCTGGCGGACT
TCAAGACCACCTACAAGGCCAAGAAGCCCGTGCAGATGCCCGGCGCCTACAACGTCGACCGCAAGTTGGA
CATCACCTCCCACAACGAGGACTACACCGTGGTGGAACAGTACGAACGCTCCGAGGGCCGCCACTCCACC
GGCGGCATGGACGAGCTGTACAAGTAAGAATTCTGCAGATATCCATCACACTGGCGGCCGCTCGAGCATG
CATCTAGAGGGCCCTATTCTATAGTGTCACCTAAATGCTAGAGCTCGCTGATCAGCCTCGACTGTGCCTT
CTAGTTGCCAGCCATCTGTTGTTTGCCCCTCCCCCGTGCCTTCCTTGACCCTGGAAGGTGCCACTCCCAC
TGTCCTTTCCTAATAAAATGAGGAAATTGCATCGCATTGTCTGAGTAGGTGTCATTCTATTCTGGGGGGT
GGGGTGGGGCAGGACAGCAAGGGGGAGGATTGGGAAGACAATAGCAGGCATGCTGGGGATGCGGTGGGCT
CTATGGCTTCTGAGGCGGAAAGAACCAGCTGGGGCTCTAGGGGGTATCCCC
[124 nt withheld, positions 2502-2625]
C
[91 nt withheld, positions 2627-2717]
A
[49 nt withheld, positions 2719-2767]
CCTTTGACGTTGGAGTCCACGTTCTTT
[37 nt withheld, positions 2795-2831]
ACCCTATCTCGGTCTATTCTTTTGATTTATAAGGGATTTTGCCGATTTCGGCCTATTGGTTAAAAAATGA
GCTGATTTAACAAAAATTTAACGCGAATTAATTCTGTGGAATGTGTGTCAGTTAGGGTGTGGAAAGTCCC
CAGGCTCCCCAGCAGGCAGAAGTATGCAAAGCATGCATCTCAATTAGTCAGCAACCAGGTGTGGAAAGTC
CCCAGGCTCCCCAGCAGGCAGAAGTATGCAAAGCATGCATCTCAATTAGTCAGCAACCATAGTCCCGCCC
CTAACTCCGCCCATCCCGCCCCTAACTCCGCCCAGTTCCGCCCATTCTCCGCCCCATGGCTGACTAATTT
TTTTTATTTATGCAGAGGCCGAGGCCGCCTCTGCCTCTGAGCTATTCCAGAAGTAGTGAGGAGGCTTTTT
TGGAGGCCTAGGCTTTTGCAAAAAGCTCCCGGGAGCTTGTATATCCATTTTCGGATCTGATCAAGAGACA
GGATGAGGATCGTTTCGCATGATTGAACAAGATGGATTGCACGCAGGTTCTCCGGCCGCTTGGGTGGAGA
GGCTATTCGGCTATGACTGGGCACAACAGACAATCGGCTGCTCTGATGCCGCCGTGTTCCGGCTGTCAGC
GCAGGGGCGCCCGGTTCTTTTTGTCAAGACCGACCTGTCCGGTGCCCTGAATGAACTGCAGGACGAGGCA
GCGCGGCTATCGTGGCTGGCCACGACGGGCGTTCCTTGCGCAGCTGTGCTCGACGTTGTCACTGAAGCGG
GAAGGGACTGGCTGCTATTGGGCGAAGTGCCGGGGCAGGATCTCCTGTCATCTCACCTTGCTCCTGCCGA
GAAAGTATCCATCATGGCTGATGCAATGCGGCGGCTGCATACGCTTGATCCGGCTACCTGCCCATTCGAC
CACCAAGCGAAACATCGCATCGAGCGAGCACGTACTCGGATGGAAGCCGGTCTTGTCGATCAGGATGATC
TGGACGAAGAGCATCAGGGGCTCGCGCCAGCCGAACTGTTCGCCAGGCTCAAGGCGCGCATGCCCGACGG
CGAGGATCTCGTCGTGACCCATGGCGATGCCTGCTTGCCGAATATCATGGTGGAAAATGGCCGCTTTTCT
GGATTCATCGACTGTGGCCGGCTGGGTGTGGCGGACCGCTATCAGGACATAGCGTTGGCTACCCGTGATA
TTGCTGAAGAGCTTGGCGGCGAATGGGCTGACCGCTTCCTCGTGCTTTACGGTATCGCCGCTCCCGATTC
GCAGCGCATCGCCTTCTATCGCCTTCTTGACGAGTTCTTCTGAGCGGGACTCTGGGGTTCGAAATGACCG
ACCAAGCGACGCCCAACCTGCCATCACGAGATTTCGATTCCACCGCCGCCTTCTATGAAAGGTTGGGCTT
CGGAATCGTTTTCCGGGACGCCGGCTGGATGATCCTCCAGCGCGGGGATCTCATGCTGGAGTTCTTCGCC
CACCCCAACTTGTTTATTGCAGCTTATAATGGTTACAAATAAAGCAATAGCATCACAAATTTCACAAATA
AAGCATTTTTTTCACTGCATTCTAGTTGTGGTTTGTCCAAACTCATCAATGTATCTTATCATGTCTGTAT
ACCGTCGACCTCTAGCTAGAGCTTGGCGTAATCATGGTCATAGCTGTTTCCTGTGTGAAATTGTTATCCG
CTCACAATTCCACACAACATACGAGCCGGAAGCATAAAGTGTAAAGCCTGGGGTGCCTAATGAGTGAGCT
AACTCACATTAATTGCGTTGCGCTCACTGCCCGCTTTCCAGTCGGGAAACCTGTCGTGCCAGCTGCATTA
ATGAATCGGCCAACGCGCGGGGAGAGGCGGTTTGCGTATTGGGCGCTCTTCCGCTTCCTCGCTCACTGAC
TCGCTGCGCTCGGTCGTTCGGCTGCGGCGAGCGGTATCAGCTCACTCAAAGGCGGTAATACGGTTATCCA
CAGAATCAGGGGATAACGCAGGAAAGAACATGTGAGCAAAAGGCCAGCAAAAGGCCAGGAACCGTAAAAA
GGCCGCGTTGCTGGCGTTTTTCCATAGGCTCCGCCCCCCTGACGAGCATCACAAAAATCGACGCTCAAGT
CAGAGGTGGCGAAACCCGACAGGACTATAAAGATACCAGGCGTTTCCCCCTGGAAGCTCCCTCGTGCGCT
CTCCTGTTCCGACCCTGCCGCTTACCGGATACCTGTCCGCCTTTCTCCCTTCGGGAAGCGTGGCGCTTTC
TCATAGCTCACGCTGTAGGTATCTCAGTTCGGTGTAGGTCGTTCGCTCCAAGCTGGGCTGTGTGCACGAA
CCCCCCGTTCAGCCCGACCGCTGCGCCTTATCCGGTAACTATCGTCTTGAGTCCAACCCGGTAAGACACG
ACTTATCGCCACTGGCAGCAGCCACTGGTAACAGGATTAGCAGAGCGAGGTATGTAGGCGGTGCTACAGA
GTTCTTGAAGTGGTGGCCTAACTACGGCTACACTAGAAGAACAGTATTTGGTATCTGCGCTCTGCTGAAG
CCAGTTACCTTCGGAAAAAGAGTTGGTAGCTCTTGATCCGGCAAACAAACCACCGCTGGTAGCGGTGGTT
TTTTTGTTTGCAAGCAGCAGATTACGCGCAGAAAAAAAGGATCTCAAGAAGATCCTTTGATCTTTTCTAC
GGGGTCTGACGCTCAGTGGAACGAAAACTCACGTTAAGGGATTTTGGTCATGAGATTATCAAAAAGGATC
TTCACCTAGATCCTTTTAAATTAAAAATGAAGTTTTAAATCAATCTAAAGTATATATGAGTAAACTTGGT
CTGACAGTTACCAATGCTTAATCAGTGAGGCACCTATCTCAGCGATCTGTCTATTTCGTTCATCCATAGT
TGCCTGACTCCCCGTCGTGTAGATAACTACGATACGGGAGGGCTTACCATCTGGCCCCAGTGCTGCAATG
ATACCGCGAGACCCACGCTCACCGGCTCCAGATTTATCAGCAATAAACCAGCCAGCCGGAAGGGCCGAGC
GCAGAAGTGGTCCTGCAACTTTATCCGCCTCCATCCAGTCTATTAATTGTTGCCGGGAAGCTAGAGTAAG
TAGTTCGCCAGTTAATAGTTTGCGCAACGTTGTTGCCATTGCTACAGGCATCGTGGTGTCACGCTCGTCG
TTTGGTATGGCTTCATTCAGCTCCGGTTCCCAACGATCAAGGCGAGTTACATGATCCCCCATGTTGTGCA
AAAAAGCGGTTAGCTCCTTCGGTCCTCCGATCGTTGTCAGAAGTAAGTTGGCCGCAGTGTTATCACTCAT
GGTTATGGCAGCACTGCATAATTCTCTTACTGTCATGCCATCCGTAAGATGCTTTTCTGTGACTGGTGAG
TACTCAACCAAGTCATTCTGAGAATAGTGTATGCGGCGACCGAGTTGCTCTTGCCCGGCGTCAATACGGG
ATAATACCGCGCCACATAGCAGAACTTTAAAAGTGCTCATCATTGGAAAACGTTCTTCGGGGCGAAAACT
CTCAAGGATCTTACCGCTGTTGAGATCCAGTTCGATGTAACCCACTCGTGCACCCAACTGATCTTCAGCA
TCTTTTACTTTCACCAGCGTTTCTGGGTGAGCAAAAACAGGAAGGCAAAATGCCGCAAAAAAGGGAATAA
GGGCGACACGGAAATGTTGAATACTCATACTCTTCCTTTTTCAATATTATTGAAGCATTTATCAGGGTTA
TTGTCTCATGAGCGGATACATATTTGAATGTATTTAGAAAAATAAACAAATAGGGGTTCCGCGCACATTT
CCCCGAAAAGTGCCACCTGACGTCGACGGATCGGGAGATCTCCCGATCCCCTATGGTGCACTCTCAGTAC
AATCTGCTCTGATGCCGCATAGTTAAGCCAGTATCTGCTCCCTGCTTGTGTGTTGGAGGTCGCTGAGTAG
TGCGCGAGCAAAATTTAAGCTACAACAAGGCAAGGCTTGACCGACAATTGCATGAAGAATCTGCTTAGGG
TTAGGCGTTTTGCGCTGCTTCGCGATGTACGGGCCAGATATACGCGTT
Features (pLannotate 1.2.2; 22 found; start..end, strand, type, name):
      1..380     +  enhancer       CMV enhancer: human cytomegalovirus immediate early enhancer
    381..584     +  promoter       CMV promoter: human cytomegalovirus (CMV) immediate early promoter
    580..613     +  LTR            5' LTR (truncated) (fragment): truncated 5' long terminal repeat (LTR) from HIV-1
    629..647     +  promoter       T7 promoter: promoter for bacteriophage T7 RNA polymerase
    679..1416    +  CDS            TFAM: TFAM_HUMAN - Also known as TCF6, TCF6L2. Experimental evidence at protein level: Swiss-Prot protein existence level 1. Binds to the mitochondrial light strand promoter and functions in mitochondrial transcription regulation (PubMed:29445193, PubMed:32183942). Component of the mitochondrial transcription initiation complex, composed at least of TFB2M, TFAM and POLRMT that is required for basal transcription of mitochondrial DNA (PubMed:29149603). In this complex, TFAM recruits POLRMT to a specific promoter whereas TFB2M induces structural changes in POLRMT to enable promoter opening and trappin
   1432..2124    +  CDS            mScarlet-I: mScarlet-I is a basic (constitutively fluorescent) red fluorescent protein published in 2016, derived from synthetic construct. It is reported to be a rapidly-maturing monomer with moderate acid sensitivity.
   2188..2206    -  promoter       SP6 promoter: promoter for bacteriophage SP6 RNA polymerase
   2232..2456    +  polyA_signal   bGH poly(A) signal: bovine growth hormone polyadenylation signal
   2460..2481    +  promoter       SV40 promoter (fragment): SV40 enhancer and early promoter
   2502..2930    +  rep_origin     f1 ori (sequence partly withheld): f1 bacteriophage origin of replication; arrow indicates direction of (+) strand synthesis
   2944..3273    +  promoter       SV40 promoter: SV40 enhancer and early promoter
   3340..4131    +  CDS            neo: KKA2_KLEPN - Also known as kan, nptII. Experimental evidence at protein level: Swiss-Prot protein existence level 1. Resistance to kanamycin, neomycin, paromomycin, ribostamycin, butirosin and gentamicin B. From Klebsiella pneumoniae.
   4155..4313    +  CDS            ble (fragment): BLE_KLEPN - Experimental evidence at protein level: Swiss-Prot protein existence level 1. Binding protein with a strong affinity to the bleomycin family of antibiotics. Binds to CL990; an antimitotic-antibiotic compound. From Klebsiella pneumoniae.
   4308..4429    +  polyA_signal   SV40 poly(A) signal: SV40 polyadenylation signal
   4502..4518    -  protein_bind   lac operator: The lac repressor binds to the lac operator to inhibit transcription in E. coli. This inhibition can be relieved by adding lactose or isopropyl-β-D-thiogalactopyranoside (IPTG). lac repressor encoded by lacI
   4526..4556    -  promoter       lac promoter: promoter for the E. coli lac operon
   4571..4592    -  protein_bind   CAP binding site: CAP binding activates transcription in the presence of cAMP. E. coli catabolite activator protein
   4605..4697    -  CDS            lacI (fragment): lac repressor; lacI; The lac repressor binds to the lac operator to inhibit transcription in E. coli. This inhibition can be relieved by adding lactose or isopropyl-β-D-thiogalactopyranoside (IPTG).
   4880..5468    -  rep_origin     ori: high-copy-number ColE1/pMB1/pBR322/pUC origin of replication
   5639..6499    -  CDS            AmpR: β-lactamase; bla; confers resistance to ampicillin, carbenicillin, and related antibiotics
   6500..6604    -  promoter       AmpR promoter: bla
   6663..6715    -  misc_feature   bom (fragment): basis of mobility region from pBR322
