[The description below was written by a language model from this plasmid's Addgene catalogue record and pLannotate feature annotations shown in this document.]
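Description:
pcDNA3 TFAM-mScarlet is a mammalian expression plasmid of about 6.9 kb built on the pcDNA3 backbone. It is designed to produce human mitochondrial transcription factor A (TFAM) fused at its C-terminus to a red fluorescent protein. In bacteria it is maintained at high copy through a ColE1/pUC-type origin and selected with ampicillin via the β-lactamase gene. An f1 origin is also present, along with short lac-region and bom fragments that are backbone remnants. For mammalian cells, an SV40 early promoter drives a neomycin phosphotransferase gene followed by an SV40 polyadenylation signal. This cassette would allow G418 selection of stable transfectants.

The expression cassette uses the human cytomegalovirus immediate early enhancer and promoter to drive the unmutated TFAM open reading frame. The fluorescent protein coding sequence follows after a short linker, and the transcript is terminated by the bovine growth hormone polyadenylation signal. The automated annotation identifies the fluorescent protein as the mScarlet-I variant, whereas the catalogue name says only mScarlet, so the exact variant should be checked against the sequence. T7 and SP6 promoters flank the insert, as is standard for pcDNA3, and can serve for in vitro transcription or as sequencing primer sites. The short hit annotated as an HIV-1 LTR fragment directly after the CMV promoter is probably incidental sequence similarity, not a functional viral element. The insert was assembled by Gibson cloning.

TFAM binds and packages mitochondrial DNA, so the fusion serves as a live-cell red marker of mtDNA nucleoids. The associated publication concerns the release of mitochondrial DNA during apoptosis following inner membrane permeabilisation, which fits that use.
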