Addgene plasmid #129573: pcDNA3 TFAM-mScarlet
Purpose: Expression of mScarlet fused TFAM
Depositing lab: Stephen Tait. Depositing organization: University of Glasgow. Publication: Mitochondrial inner membrane permeabilisation enables mtDNA release during apoptosis. Riley JS, Quarato G, Cloix C, Lopez J, O'Prey J, Pearson M, Chapman J, Sesaki H, Carlin LM, Passos JF, Wheeler AP, Oberst A, Ryan KM, Tait SW. EMBO J. 2018 Sep 3;37(17). pii: embj.201899238. doi: 10.15252/embj.201899238. Epub 2018 Jul 26. PubMed 30049712.
Backbone
  Vector backbone: pcDNA3
  Vector type: Mammalian Expression
Growth in bacteria
  Bacterial resistance: Ampicillin, 100 μg/mL
  Growth temperature: 37°C
  Growth strain: DH5alpha
  Copy number: High Copy
Gene/Insert
  Gene/Insert name: TFAM
  Species: H. sapiens (human)
  Mutation: None
  Entrez Gene: TFAM (a.k.a. MTDPS15, MTTF1, MTTFA, TCF6, TCF6L1, TCF6L2, TCF6L3)
  Cloning method: Gibson Cloning
Terms and licenses: Academic/Nonprofit Terms; Industry Terms: Not Available to Industry
How to cite: pcDNA3 TFAM-mScarlet was a gift from Stephen Tait (Addgene plasmid # 129573 ; http://n2t.net/addgene:129573 ; RRID:Addgene_129573)
